>Addgene plasmid #163499 | AiP11259 - pAAV-eHGT_023h-minBG-SYFP2-WPRE3-BGHpA (Alias: CN1259) | addgene full sequence | sequence record 325764 | Addgene NGS Result
CGCTCGCTCACTGAGGCCGCCCGGGCAAAGCCCGGGCGGCCTCAGTGAGCGAGCGAGCGCGCAGAGAGGG
AGTGGCCCAGATCCCCCCGGGAAGCTTTCTAGATCTCGAGAGCTTGGCGTAATCATGGTCATAGCTGTTT
CCTGTGTGAAATTGTTATCCGCTCACAATTCCACACAACATACGAGCCGGAAGCATAAAGTGTAAAGCCT
GGGGTGCCTAATGAGTGAGCTAACTCACATTAATTGCGTTGCGCTCACTGCCCGCTTTCCAGTCGGGAAA
CCTGTCGTGCCAGCTGCATTAATGAATCGGCCAACGCGCGGGGAGAGGCGGTTTGCGTATTGGGCGCTCT
TCCGCTTCCTCGCTCACTGACTCGCTGCGCTCGGTCGTTCGGCTGCGGCGAGCGGTATCAGCTCACTCAA
AGGCGGTAATACGGTTATCCACAGAATCAGGGGATAACGCAGGAAAGAACATGTGAGCAAAAGGCCAGCA
AAAGGCCAGGAACCGTAAAAAGGCCGCGTTGCTGGCGTTTTTCCATAGGCTCCGCCCCCCTGACGAGCAT
CACAAAAATCGACGCTCAAGTCAGAGGTGGCGAAACCCGACAGGACTATAAAGATACCAGGCGTTTCCCC
CTGGAAGCTCCCTCGTGCGCTCTCCTGTTCCGACCCTGCCGCTTACCGGATACCTGTCCGCCTTTCTCCC
TTCGGGAAGCGTGGCGCTTTCTCATAGCTCACGCTGTAGGTATCTCAGTTCGGTGTAGGTCGTTCGCTCC
AAGCTGGGCTGTGTGCACGAACCCCCCGTTCAGCCCGACCGCTGCGCCTTATCCGGTAACTATCGTCTTG
AGTCCAACCCGGTAAGACACGACTTATCGCCACTGGCAGCAGCCACTGGTAACAGGATTAGCAGAGCGAG
GTATGTAGGCGGTGCTACAGAGTTCTTGAAGTGGTGGCCTAACTACGGCTACACTAGAAGAACAGTATTT
GGTATCTGCGCTCTGCTGAAGCCAGTTACCTTCGGAAAAAGAGTTGGTAGCTCTTGATCCGGCAAACAAA
CCACCGCTGGTAGCGGTGGTTTTTTTGTTTGCAAGCAGCAGATTACGCGCAGAAAAAAAGGATCTCAAGA
AGATCCTTTGATCTTTTCTACGGGGTCTGACGCTCAGTGGAACGAAAACTCACGTTAAGGGATTTTGGTC
ATGAGATTATCAAAAAGGATCTTCACCTAGATCCTTTTAAATTAAAAATGAAGTTTTAAATCAATCTAAA
GTATATATGAGTAAACTTGGTCTGACAGTTACCAATGCTTAATCAGTGAGGCACCTATCTCAGCGATCTG
TCTATTTCGTTCATCCATAGTTGCCTGACTCCCCGTCGTGTAGATAACTACGATACGGGAGGGCTTACCA
TCTGGCCCCAGTGCTGCAATGATACCGCGAGACCCACGCTCACCGGCTCCAGATTTATCAGCAATAAACC
AGCCAGCCGGAAGGGCCGAGCGCAGAAGTGGTCCTGCAACTTTATCCGCCTCCATCCAGTCTATTAATTG
TTGCCGGGAAGCTAGAGTAAGTAGTTCGCCAGTTAATAGTTTGCGCAACGTTGTTGCCATTGCTACAGGC
ATCGTGGTGTCACGCTCGTCGTTTGGTATGGCTTCATTCAGCTCCGGTTCCCAACGATCAAGGCGAGTTA
CATGATCCCCCATGTTGTGCAAAAAAGCGGTTAGCTCCTTCGGTCCTCCGATCGTTGTCAGAAGTAAGTT
GGCCGCAGTGTTATCACTCATGGTTATGGCAGCACTGCATAATTCTCTTACTGTCATGCCATCCGTAAGA
TGCTTTTCTGTGACTGGTGAGTACTCAACCAAGTCATTCTGAGAATAGTGTATGCGGCGACCGAGTTGCT
CTTGCCCGGCGTCAATACGGGATAATACCGCGCCACATAGCAGAACTTTAAAAGTGCTCATCATTGGAAA
ACGTTCTTCGGGGCGAAAACTCTCAAGGATCTTACCGCTGTTGAGATCCAGTTCGATGTAACCCACTCGT
GCACCCAACTGATCTTCAGCATCTTTTACTTTCACCAGCGTTTCTGGGTGAGCAAAAACAGGAAGGCAAA
ATGCCGCAAAAAAGGGAATAAGGGCGACACGGAAATGTTGAATACTCATACTCTTCCTTTTTCAATATTA
TTGAAGCATTTATCAGGGTTATTGTCTCATGAGCGGATACATATTTGAATGTATTTAGAAAAATAAACAA
ATAGGGGTTCCGCGCACATTTCCCCGAAAAGTGCCACCTGACGTCTAAGAAACCATTATTATCATGACAT
TAACCTATAAAAATAGGCGTATCACGAGGCCCTTTCGTCTCGCGCGTTTCGGTGATGACGGTGAAAACCT
CTGACACATGCAGCTCCCGGAGACGGTCACAGCTTGTCTGTAAGCGGATGCCGGGAGCAGACAAGCCCGT
CAGGGCGCGTCAGCGGGTGTTGGCGGGTGTCGGGGCTGGCTTAACTATGCGGCATCAGAGCAGATTGTAC
TGAGAGTGCACCATATGCGGTGTGAAATACCGCACAGATGCGTAAGGAGAAAATACCGCATCAGGCGCCA
TTCGCCATTCAGGCTGCGCAACTGTTGGGAAGGGCGATCGGTGCGGGCCTCTTCGCTATTACGCCAGCTG
GCGAAAGGGGGATGTGCTGCAAGGCGATTAAGTTGGGTAACGCCAGGGTTTTCCCAGTCACGACGTTGTA
AAACGACGGCCAGTGAATTGTCGACGCATGCGGGCCCGGATCTGTCCCTCTCTGCGCGCTCGCTCGCTCA
CTGAGGCCGCCCGGGCAAAGCCCGGGCGTCGGGCGACCTTTGGTCGCCCGGCCTCAGTGAGCGAGCGAGC
GCGCAGAGAGGGAGTGGACTAGTCATGCCTGCTATTGTCTTCCCAATCCTCCCCCTTGCTGTCCTGCCCC
ACCCCACCCCCCAGAATAGAATGACACCTACTCAGACAATGCGATGCAATTTCCTCATTTTATTAGGAAA
GGACAGTGGGAGTGGCACCTTCCAGGGTCAAGGAAGGCACGGGGGAGGGGCAAACAACAGATGGCTGGCA
ACTAGAAGGCACAGTCGCTCGAGCCACGGAATTGTCAGTGCCCAACAGCCGAGCCCCTGTCCAGCAGCGG
GCAAGGCAGGCGGCGATGAGTTCCGCCGTGGCAAGAACTAACCAGGATTTATACAAGGAGGAGAAAATGA
AAGCCATACGGGAAGCAATAGCATGATACAAAGGCATTAAAGCAGCGTATCCACATAGCGTAAAAGGAGC
AACATAGTTAAGAATACCAGTCAATCTTTCACAAATTTTGTAATCCAGAGGTTGATTATGATATCGAATT
CGCGGCCGCGGCGCGCCGTCGACTTACTTGTACAGCTCGTCCATGCCGAGAGTGATCCCGGCGGCGGTCA
CGAACTCCAGCAGGACCATGTGATCGCGCTTCTCGTTGGGGTCTTTGCTCAGCTTGGACTGGTAGCTCAG
GTAGTGGTTGTCGGGCAGCAGCACGGGGCCGTCGCCGATGGGGGTGTTCTGCTGGTAGTGGTCGGCGAGC
TGCACGCCGCCGTCCTCGATGTTGTGGCGGATCTTGAAGTTGGCCTTGATGCCGTTCTTCTGCTTGTCGG
CGGTGATATAGACGTTGTGGCTGTTGTAGTTGTACTCCAGCTTGTGCCCCAGGATGTTGCCGTCCTCCTT
GAAGTCGATGCCCTTCAGCTCGATGCGGTTCACCAGGGTGTCGCCCTCGAACTTCACCTCGGCGCGGGTC
TTGTAGTTGCCGTCGTCCTTGAAGAAGATGGTGCGCTCCTGGACGTAGCCTTCGGGCATGGCGGACTTGA
AGAAGTCGTGCTGCTTCATGTGGTCGGGGTAGCGGGCGAAGCACTGCACGCCGTAGCCCAGGGTGGTCAC
GAGGGTGGGCCAGGGCACGGGCAGCTTGCCGGTGGTGCAGATCAGCTTCAGGGTCAGCTTGCCGTAGGTG
GCATCGCCCTCGCCCTCGCCGGACACGCTGAACTTGTGGCCGTTTACGTCGCCGTCCAGCTCGACCAGGA
TGGGCACCACCCCGGTGAACAGCTCCTCGCCCTTGCTCACCATGGTGGCGACCGGTAGCGCTAGCTTCGA
AAGATCTGGATCCCAGAAGCAAATGTAAGCAATAGATGGCTCTGCCCTGACTTTTATGCCCAGCCCGAGC
TCTCGTGATGACCGGGATGAAGGAGCCGGCCTCCTGGTTTATCACCTCACCTCTAAATAGCTCCCGGGCT
CGGTTTCTTATAAATTGGTATCTCAAACAGGGATCACCTTCCCATCCCGGAGAACTGGGAGGCAGAGTCA
CTCCGGGTCAAGCCAGACAGCCACAAGGAGGCCGCGTCAACAGTTCTGGGGCTCACTCTGTACCAGGCAC
CGCACGGTGTGTTATTCCATTTCATCCTCGTCAGCTCTCTTATCTTCATTTTGTTTACAGAGAAACTGAG
GCTGAGTGTCACTGTGTCACTCAGCTAGGAAGATTCTAACAGGCGTGGCTGGGGCCAGGGTGCGTCTCTT
CCTCAAAGGTTGGAGTTAAATGGTCCTGGTTCTGACTCAAGCTGCAACCCCCAGAGGCAGAAGGAGAGGG
ATGCATGGAGGGGAATGTCTTTTTCCACCAAGCAGCTGCTCCCTTTCACAAGAGGCCAGTTATGTAAGGA
AGGCTGCTTCCTCTCCCCTTGCTAAATCTTTTCTAGTGCAGCATAAGGCCAGAGCTAGGGAAAGTCCACA
CGGGAATAAAAAGAGCAGATTGCTAAGCACAGAAGCCATTTATAACTAAAACGTCTCAGCTCAGCTTAGG
GACGCGTCCTAGGTCACGACTCCACCCCTCCAGGAACCCCTAGTGATGGAGTTGGCCACTCCCTCTCTGC
GCGCTCGCTCGCTCACTGAGGCCGCCCGGGCAAAGCCCGGGC
Features (pLannotate 1.2.2; 18 found; start..end, strand, type, name):
      1..38      -  repeat_region  AAV2 ITR (fragment): inverted terminal repeat of adeno-associated virus serotype 2 inverted
     37..77      -  repeat_region  AAV2 ITR (fragment): inverted terminal repeat of adeno-associated virus serotype 2 inverted
    152..168     -  protein_bind   lac operator: The lac repressor binds to the lac operator to inhibit transcription in E. coli. This inhibition can be relieved by adding lactose or isopropyl-β-D-thiogalactopyranoside (IPTG). lac repressor encoded by lacI
    176..206     -  promoter       lac promoter: promoter for the E. coli lac operon
    221..242     -  protein_bind   CAP binding site: CAP binding activates transcription in the presence of cAMP. E. coli catabolite activator protein
    255..347     -  CDS            lacI (fragment): lac repressor; lacI; The lac repressor binds to the lac operator to inhibit transcription in E. coli. This inhibition can be relieved by adding lactose or isopropyl-β-D-thiogalactopyranoside (IPTG).
    530..1118    -  rep_origin     ori: high-copy-number ColE1/pMB1/pBR322/pUC origin of replication
   1289..2149    -  CDS            AmpR: β-lactamase; bla; confers resistance to ampicillin, carbenicillin, and related antibiotics
   2150..2254    -  promoter       AmpR promoter: bla
   2349..2384    +  CDS            rop (fragment): Rop protein, which maintains plasmids at low copy number; rop
   2486..2585    +  misc_feature   bom (fragment): basis of mobility region from pBR322
   2591..2748    -  CDS            lacZα (fragment): LacZα fragment of β-galactosidase; lacZ fragment
   2782..2887    -  repeat_region  AAV2 ITR (fragment): inverted terminal repeat of adeno-associated virus serotype 2 inverted
   2983..3094    -  polyA_signal   bGH poly(A) signal: bovine growth hormone polyadenylation signal
   3104..3184    -  misc_feature   WPRE (fragment): woodchuck hepatitis virus posttranscriptional regulatory element
   3190..3347    -  misc_feature   WPRE (fragment): woodchuck hepatitis virus posttranscriptional regulatory element
   3387..4103    -  CDS            SYFP2: SYFP2 is a basic (constitutively fluorescent) yellow fluorescent protein published in 2006, derived from Aequorea victoria. It is reported to be a very rapidly-maturing monomer with moderate acid sensitivity.
   4862..4924    +  repeat_region  AAV2 ITR (fragment): inverted terminal repeat of adeno-associated virus serotype 2 inverted
