[The description below was written by a language model from this plasmid's Addgene catalogue record and pLannotate feature annotations shown in this document.]
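Description:
AiP11259 - pAAV-eHGT_023h-minBG-SYFP2-WPRE3-BGHpA (alias CN1259) is an AAV transfer plasmid of about 4.9 kb, built to package an enhancer-driven fluorescent reporter into recombinant adeno-associated virus. It is propagated in E. coli from a high-copy ColE1/pUC-type origin under ampicillin selection (β-lactamase with its own promoter). The remaining bacterial backbone carries only remnants of lac, lacZα, rop and bom sequences, which have no evident role in the design. The backbone is recorded with an "scAAV" prefix, suggesting a self-complementary genome format. The annotation itself shows only fragmentary AAV2 ITR matches on either side of the cassette and does not confirm this.

Between the ITRs, the payload is a single direct-expression cassette. The eHGT_023h element named in the title sits upstream of a minimal β-globin promoter (minBG). That promoter has little activity alone, so expression depends on the attached enhancer. Neither the enhancer nor the minimal promoter is picked up in the automated feature table, but an unannotated stretch between the SYFP2 coding sequence and the adjacent ITR is where they would lie. The promoter drives SYFP2, a monomeric, rapidly maturing yellow fluorescent protein derived from Aequorea victoria GFP. Downstream lie WPRE3, a shortened woodchuck hepatitis virus posttranscriptional element that boosts transcript expression while saving packaging capacity (annotated as two WPRE fragments), and the bovine growth hormone polyadenylation signal.

The construct belongs to a collection of enhancer AAVs developed for genetic access to cortical cell types. It is used to make virus that labels cells in which the enhancer is active with yellow fluorescence, without any recombinase dependence. The record does not state which cell population eHGT_023h targets.
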