Addgene plasmid #163499: AiP11259 - pAAV-eHGT_023h-minBG-SYFP2-WPRE3-BGHpA (Alias: CN1259)
Purpose: Direct-expressing SYFP2 AAV Virus
Depositing lab: Allen Institute for Brain Science & Boaz Levi. Depositing organization: Allen Institute. Publication: A suite of enhancer AAVs and transgenic mouse lines for genetic access to cortical cell types. Ben-Simon Y, Hooper M, Narayan S, Daigle TL, Dwivedi D, Way SW, Oster A, Stafford DA, Mich JK, Taormina MJ, Martinez RA, Opitz-Araya X, Roth JR, Alexander JR, Allen S, Amster A, Arbuckle J, Ayala A, Baker PM, Bakken TE, Barcelli T, Barta S, Bendrick J, Bertagnolli D, Bielstein C, Bishwakarma P, Bowlus J, Boyer G, Brouner K, Casian B, Casper T, Chakka AB, Chakrabarty R, Chance RK, Chavan S, Clark M, Colbert K, Collman F, Daniel S, Departee M, DiValentin P, Donadio N, Dotson N, Egdorf T, Fliss T, Gabitto M, Garcia J, Gary A, Gasperini M, Gloe J, Goldy J, Gore BB, Graybuck L, Greisman N, Haeseleer F, Halterman C, Haradon Z, Hastings SD, Helback O, Ho W, Hockemeyer D, Huang C, Huff S, Hunker A, Johansen N, Jones D, Juneau Z, Kalmbach B, Kannan M, Khem S, Kussick E, Kutsal R, Larsen R, Lee C, Lee AY, Leibly M, Lenz GH, Li S, Liang E, Lusk N, Madigan Z, Malloy J, Malone J, McCue R, Melchor J, Mollenkopf T, Moosman S, Morin E, Newman D, Ng L, Ngo K, Omstead V, Otto S, Oyama A, Pena N, Pham T, Phillips E, Pom CA, Potekhina L, Ransford S, Ray PL, Rette D, Reynoldson C, Rimorin C, Rocha D, Ruiz A, Sanchez REA, Sawyer L, Sedeno-Cortes A, Sevigny JP, Shapovalova N, Shepard N, Shulga L, Sigler AR, Siverts L, Soliman S, Somasundaram S, Staats B, Stewart K, Szelenyi E, Tieu M, Trader C, Tran A, van Velthoven CTJ, Walker M, Wang Y, Weed N, Wirthlin M, Wood T, Wynalda B, Yao Z, Zhou T, Ariza J, Dee N, Reding M, Ronellenfitch K, Mufti S, Sunkin SM, Smith KA, Esposito L, Waters J, Thyagarajan B, Yao S, Lein ES, Zeng H, Levi BP, Ngai J, Ting JT, Tasic B. Cell. 2025 May 16:S0092-8674(25)00513-6. doi: 10.1016/j.cell.2025.05.002. PubMed 40403729.
Backbone
  Vector backbone: scAAV-eHGT_023h-minBG-SYFP2-WPRE3-BGHpA
  Backbone manufacturer: Allen Institute
  Vector type: AAV
Growth in bacteria
  Bacterial resistance: Ampicillin, 100 μg/mL
  Growth temperature: 37°C
  Growth strain: NEB Stable
  Copy number: High Copy
Gene/Insert
  Gene/Insert name: SYFP2
  Species: Synthetic
  Insert size (bp): 720
  Promoter: minBetaGlobin
  Cloning method: Ligation Independent Cloning
  Sequencing primers: 5′ AGCGCACGAGGGAGCTT; 3′ ACGTCGCCGTCCAGCTC
Terms and licenses: Academic/Nonprofit Terms; Industry Terms: Not Available to Industry
Depositor comments: Funded by BRAIN initiative.
How to cite: AiP11259 - pAAV-eHGT_023h-minBG-SYFP2-WPRE3-BGHpA (Alias: CN1259) was a gift from Allen Institute for Brain Science & Boaz Levi (Addgene plasmid # 163499 ; http://n2t.net/addgene:163499 ; RRID:Addgene_163499)
